>Addgene plasmid #234085 | pKEK3223 | addgene full sequence | sequence record 466683 | Addgene NGS Result
GCGAGCCTGTCAGACCAAGTTTACTCATATATACTTTAGATTGATTTCTGAAAGCGACCAGGTGCTCGGC
GTGGCAAGACTCGCAGCGAACCCGTAGAAAGCCATGCTCCAGCCGCCCGCATTGGAGAAATTCTTCAAAT
TCCCGTTGCACATAGCCCGGCAATTCCTTTCCCTGCTCTGCCATAAGCGCAGCGAATGCCGGGTAATACT
CGTCAACGATCTGATAGAGAAGGGTTTGCTCGGGTCGGTGGCTCTGGTAACGACCAGTATCCCGATCCCG
GCTGGCCGTCCTGGCCGCCACATGAGGCATGTTCCGCGTCCTTGCAATACTGTGTTTACATACAGTCTAT
CGCTTAGCGGAAAGTTCTTTTACCCTCAGCCGAAATGCCTGCCGTTGCTAGACATTGCCAGCCAGTGCCC
GTCACTCCCGTACTAACTGTCACGAACCCCTGCAATAACTGTCACGCCCCCCTGCAATAACTGTCACGAA
CCCCTGCAATAACTGTCACGCCCCCAAACCTGCAAACCCAGCAGGGGCGGGGGCTGGCGGGGTGTTGGAA
AAATCCATCCATGATTATCTAAGAATAATCCACTAGGCGCGGTTATCAGCGCCCTTGTGGGGCGCTGCTG
CCCTTGCCCAATATGCCCGGCCAGAGGCCGGATAGCTGGTCTATTCGCTGCGCTAGGCTACACACCGCCC
CACCGCTGCGCGGCAGGGGGAAAGGCGGGCAAAGCCCGCTAAACCCCACACCAAACCCCGCAGAAATACG
CTGGAGCGCTTTTAGCCGCTTTAGCGGCCTTTCCCCCTACCCGAAGGGTGGGGGCGCGTGTGCAGCCCCG
CAGGGCCTGTCTCGGTCGATCATTCAGCCCGGCTCATCCTTCTGGCGTGGCGGCAGACCGAACAAGGCGC
GGTCGTGGTCGCGTTCAAGGTACGCATCCATTGCCGCCATGAGCCGATCCTCCGGCCACTCGCTGCTGTT
CACCTTGGCCAAAATCATGGCCCCCACCAGCACCTTGCGCCTTGTTTCGTTCTTGCGCTCTTGCTGCTGT
TCCCTTGCCCGCACCCGCTGAATTTCGGCATTGATTCGCGCTCGTTGTTCTTCGAGCTTGGCCAGCCGAT
CCGCCGCCTTGTTGCTCCCCTTAACCATCTTGACACCCCATTGTTAATGTGCTGTCTCGTAGGCTATCAT
GGAGCCGAAAAGCAAAAGCAACAGCGAGGCAGCATGGCGATTTATCACCTTACGGCGAAAACCGGCAGCA
GGTCGGGCGGCCAATCGGCCAGGGCCAAGGCCGACTACATCCAGCGCGAAGGCAAGTATGCCCGCGACAT
GGATGAAGTCTTGCACGCCGAATCCGGGCACATGCCGGAGTTCGTCGAGCGGCCCGCCGACTACTGGGAT
GCTGCCGACCTGTATGAACGCGCCAATGGGCGGCTGTTCAAGGAGGTCGAATTTGCCCTGCCGGTCGAGC
TGACCCTCGACCAGCAGAAGGCGCTGGCGTCCGAGTTCGCCCAGCACCTGACCGGTGCCGAGCGCCTGCC
GTATACGCTGGCCATCCATGCCGGTGGCGGCGAGAACCCGCACTGCCACCTGATGATCTCCGAGCGGATC
AATGACGGCATCGAGCGGCCCGCCGCTCAGTGGTTCAAGCGGTACAACGGCAAGACCCCGGAGAAGGGCG
GGGCACAGAAGACCGAAGCGCTCAAGCCCAAGGCATGGCTTGAGCAGACCCGCGAGGCATGGGCCGACCA
TGCCAACCGGGCATTAGAGCGGGCTGGCCACGACGCCCGCATTGACCACAGAACACTTGAGGCGCAGGGC
ATCGAGCGCCTGCCCGGTGTTCACCTGGGGCCGAACGTGGTGGAGATGGAAGGCCGGGGCATCCGCACCG
ACCGGGCAGACGTGGCCCTGAACATCGACACCGCCAACGCCCAGATCATCGACTTACAGGAATACCGGGA
GGCAATAGACCATGAACGCAATCGACAGAGTGAAGAAATCCAGAGGCATCAACGAGTTAGCGGAGCAGAT
CGAACCGCTGGCCCAGAGCATGGCGACACTGGCCGACGAAGCCCGGCAGGTCATGAGCCAGACCCAGCAG
GCCAGCGAGGCGCAGGCGGCGGAGTGGCTGAAAGCCCAGCGCCAGACAGGGGCGGCATGGGTGGAGCTGG
CCAAAGAGTTGCGGGAGGTAGCCGCCGAGGTGAGCAGCGCCGCGCAGAGCGCCCGGAGCGCGTCGCGGGG
GTGGCACTGGAAGCTATGGCTAACCGTGATGCTGGCTTCCATGATGCCTACGGTGGTGCTGCTGATCGCA
TCGTTGCTCTTGCTCGACCTGACGCCACTGACAACCGAGGACGGCTCGATCTGGCTGCGCTTGGTGGCCC
GATGAAGAACGACAGGACTTTGCAGGCCATAGGCCGACAGCTCAAGGCCATGGGCTGTGAGCGCTTCGAT
ATCGGCGTCAGGGACGCCACCACCGGCCAGATGATGAACCGGGAATGGTCAGCCGCCGAAGTGCTCCAGA
ACACGCCATGGCTCAAGCGGATGAATGCCCAGGGCAATGACGTGTATATCAGGCCCGCCGAGCAGGAGCG
GCATGGTCTGGTGCTGGTGGACGACCTCAGCGAGTTTGACCTGGATGACATGAAAGCCGAGGGCCGGGAG
CCTGCCCTGGTAGTGGAAACCAGCCCGAAGAACTATCAGGCATGGGTCAAGGTGGCCGACGCCGCAGGCG
GTGAACTTCGGGGGCAGATTGCCCGGACGCTGGCCAGCGAGTACGACGCCGACCCGGCCAGCGCCGACAG
CCGCCACTATGGCCGCTTGGCGGGCTTCACCAACCGCAAGGACAAGCACACCACCCGCGCCGGTTATCAG
CCGTGGGTGCTGCTGCGTGAATCCAAGGGCAAGACCGCCACCGCTGGCCCGGCGCTGGTGCAGCAGGCTG
GCCAGCAGATCGAGCAGGCCCAGCGGCAGCAGGAGAAGGCCCGCAGGCTGGCCAGCCTCGAACTGCCCGA
GCGGCAGCTTAGCCGCCACCGGCGCACGGCGCTGGACGAGTACCGCAGCGAGATGGCCGGGCTGGTCAAG
CGCTTCGGTGATGACCTCAGCAAGTGCGACTTTATCGCCGCGCAGAAGCTGGCCAGCCGGGGCCGCAGTG
CCGAGGAAATCGGCAAGGCCATGGCCGAGGCCAGCCCAGCGCTGGCAGAGCGCAAGCCCGGCCACGAAGC
GGATTACATCGAGCGCACCGTCAGCAAGGTCATGGGTCTGCCCAGCGTCCAGCTTGCGCGGGCCGAGCTG
GCACGGGCACCGGCACCCCGCCAGCGAGGCATGGACAGGGGCGGGCCAGATTTCAGCATGTAGTGCTTGC
GTTGGTACTCACGCCTGTTATACTATGAGTACTCACGCACAGAAGGGGGTTTTATGGAATACGAAAAAAG
CGCTTCAGGGTCGGTCTACCTGATCAAAAGTGACAAGGGCTATTGGTTGCCCGGTGGCTTTGGTTATACG
TCAAACAAGGCCGAGGCTGGCCGCTTTTCAGTCGCTGATATGGCCAGCCTTAACCTTGACGGCTGCACCT
TGTCCTTGTTCCGCGAAGACAAGCCTTTCGGCCCCGGCAAGTTTCTCGGTGACTGATATGAAAGACCAAA
AGGACAAGCAGACCGGCGACCTGCTGGCCAGCCCTGACGCTGTACGCCAAGCGCGATATGCCGAGCGCAT
GAAGGCCAAAGGGATGCGTCAGCGCAAGTTCTGGCTGACCGACGACGAATACGAGGCGCTGCGCGAGTGC
CTGGAAGAACTCAGAGCGGCGCAGGGCGGGGGTAGTGACCCCGCCAGCGCCTAACCACCAACTGCCTGCA
AAGGAGGCAATCAATGGCTACCCATAAGCCTATCAATATTCTGGAGGCGTTCGCAGCAGCGCCGCCACCG
CTGGACTACGTTTTGCCCAACATGGTGGCCGGTACGGTCGGGGCGCTGGTGTCGCCCGGTGGTGCCGGTA
AATCCATGCTGGCCCTGCAACTGGCCGCACAGATTGCAGGCGGGCCGGATCTGCTGGAGGTGGGCGAACT
GCCCACCGGCCCGGTGATCTACCTGCCCGCCGAAGACCCGCCCACCGCCATTCATCACCGCCTGCACGCC
CTTGGGGCGCACCTCAGCGCCGAGGAACGGCAAGCCGTGGCTGACGGCCTGCTGATCCAGCCGCTGATCG
GCAGCCTGCCCAACATCATGGCCCCGGAGTGGTTCGACGGCCTCAAGCGCGCCGCCGAGGGCCGCCGCCT
GATGGTGCTGGACACGCTGCGCCGGTTCCACATCGAGGAAGAAAACGCCAGCGGCCCCATGGCCCAGGTC
ATCGGTCGCATGGAGGCCATCGCCGCCGATACCGGGTGCTCTATCGTGTTCCTGCACCATGCCAGCAAGG
GCGCGGCCATGATGGGCGCAGGCGACCAGCAGCAGGCCAGCCGGGGCAGCTCGGTACTGGTCGATAACAT
CCGCTGGCAGTCCTACCTGTCGAGCATGACCAGCGCCGAGGCCGAGGAATGGGGTGTGGACGACGACCAG
CGCCGGTTCTTCGTCCGCTTCGGTGTGAGCAAGGCCAACTATGGCGCACCGTTCGCTGATCGGTGGTTCA
GGCGGCATGACGGCGGGGTGCTCAAGCCCGCCGTGCTGGAGAGGCAGCGCAAGAGCAAGGGGGTGCCCCG
TGGTGAAGCCTAAGAACAAGCACAGCCTCAGCCACGTCCGGCACGACCCGGCGCACTGTCTGGCCCCCGG
CCTGTTCCGTGCCCTCAAGCGGGGCGAGCGCAAGCGCAGCAAGCTGGACGTGACGTATGACTACGGCGAC
GGCAAGCGGATCGAGTTCAGCGGCCCGGAGCCGCTGGGCGCTGATGATCTGCGCATCCTGCAAGGGCTGG
TGGCCATGGCTGGGCCTAATGGCCTAGTGCTTGGCCCGGAACCCAAGACCGAAGGCGGACGGCAGCTCCG
GCTGTTCCTGGAACCCAAGTGGGAGGCCGTCACCGCTGATGCCATGGTGGTCAAAGGTAGCTATCGGGCG
CTGGCAAAGGAAATCGGGGCAGAGGTCGATAGTGGTGGGGCGCTCAAGCACATACAGGACTGCATCGAGC
GCCTTTGGAAGGTATCCATCATCGCCCAGAATGGCCGCAAGCGGCAGGGGTTTCGGCTGCTGTCGGAGTA
CGCCAGCGACGAGGCGGACGGGCGCCTGTACGTGGCCCTGAACCCCTTGATCGCGCAGGCCGTCATGGGT
GGCGGCCAGCATGTGCGCATCAGCATGGACGAGGTGCGGGCGCTGGACAGCGAAACCGCCCGCCTGCTGC
ACCAGCGGCTGTGTGGCTGGATCGACCCCGGCAAAACCGGCAAGGCTTCCATAGATACCTTGTGCGGCTA
TGTCTGGCCGTCAGAGGCCAGTGGTTCGACCATGCGCAAGCGCCGCCAGCGGGTGCGCGAGGCGTTGCCG
GAGCTGGTCGCGCTGGGCTGGACGGTAACCGAGTTCGCGGCGGGCAAGTACGACATCACCCGGCCCAAGG
CGGCAGGCTGACCCCCCCCACTCTATTGTAAACAAGACATTTTTATCTTTTATATTCAATGGCTTATTTT
CCTGCTAATTGGTAATACCATGAAAAATACCATGCTCAGAAAAGGCTTAACAATATTTTGAAAAATTGCC
TACTGAGCGCTGCCGCACAGCTCCATAGGCCGCTTTCCTGGCTTTGCTTCCAGATGTATGCTCTTCTGCT
CCCGAACGCCAGCAAGACGTAGCCCAGCGCGTCGGCCAGCTTGCAATTCGCGCTAACTTACATTAATTGC
GTTGCGCTCACTGCCCGCTTTCCAGTCGGGAAACCTGTCGTGCCAGCTGCATTAATGAATCGGCCAACGC
GCGGGGAGAGGCGGTTTGCGTATTGGGCGCCAGGGTGGTTTTTCTTTTCACCAGTGAGACGGGCAACAGC
TGATTGCCCTTCACCTCCAAGCTGTCCCTCCTGTTCAGCTACTGACGGGGTGGTGCGTAACGGCAAAAGC
ACCGCCGGACATCAGCGCTAGCGGAGTGTATACTGGCTTACTATGTTGGCACTGATGAGGGTGTCAGTGA
AGTGCTTCATGTGGCAGGAGAAAAAAGGCTGCACCGGTGCGTCAGCAGAATATGTGATACAGGATATATT
CCGCTTCCTCGCTCACTGACTCGCTACGCTCGGTCGTTCGACTGCGGCGAGCGGAAATGGCTTACGAACG
GGGCGGAGATTTCCTGGAAGATGCCAGGAAGATACTTAACAGGGAAGTGAGAGGGCCGCGGCAAAGCCGT
TTTTCCATAGGCTCCGCCCCCCTGACAAGCATCACGAAATCTGACGCTCAAATCAGTGGTGGCGAAACCC
GACAGGACTATAAAGATACCAGGCGTTTCCCCCTGGCGGCTCCCTCGTGCGCTCTCCTGTTCCTGCCTTT
CGGTTTACCGGTGTCATTCCGCTGTTATGGCCGCGTTTGTCTCATTCCACGCCTGACACTCAGTTCCGGG
TAGGCAGTTCGCTCCAAGCTGGACTGTATGCACGAACCCCCCGTTCAGTCCGACCGCTGCGCCTTATCCG
GTAACTATCGTCTTGAGTCCAACCCGGAAAGACATGCAAAAGCACCACTGGCAGCAGCCACTGGTAATTG
ATTTAGAGGAGTTAGTCTTGAAGTCATGCGCCGGTTAAGGCTAAACTGAAAGGACAAGTTTTGGTGACTG
CGCTCCTCCAAGCCAGTTACCTCGGTTCAAAGAGTTGGTAGCTCAGAGAACCTTCGAAAAACCGCCCTGC
AAGGCGGTTTTTTCGTTTTCAGAGCAAGAGATTACGCGCAGACCAAAACGATCTCAAGAAGATCATCTTA
TTAATCAGATAAAATATTTCTAGAGTAGTCGACTGAGACCGTAAAACGACGGCCAGTGAATTCTTGACGG
CTAGCTCAGTCCTAGGTACAGTGCTAGCTTGGTCTCGATTAAAGAGGAGAAAGAGTCCCATGGCAGTGAT
TAAGCAGGTAATGAAGACCAAGTTGCACCTTGAGGGCACTGTCAATGGCCATGATTTTACGATCGAGGGT
AAAGGTGAAGGCAAGCCGTACGAAGGGTTACAGCACATGAAAATGACAGTCACCAAAGGCGCGCCTCTGC
CGTTTTCCGTTCATATTCTTACACCTAGCCACATGTATGGAAGCAAACCGTTTAATAAGTATCCAGCGGA
TATCCCAGACTACCACAAACAGTCTTTTCCCGAAGGTATGTCTTGGGAGCGGTCGATGATTTTTGAAGAT
GGTGGCGTATGCACCGCCAGTAATCACTCCAGCATAAACTTGCAAGAGAACTGTTTCATCTATGATGTTA
AATTTCATGGTGTGAACCTGCCTCCGGATGGGCCCGTAATGCAAAAAACCATTGCTGGATGGGAGCCGAG
CGTGGAAACACTGTACGTGCGTGACGGGATGTTAAAAAGTGACACTGCAATGGTTTTTAAACTGAAAGGA
GGCGGTCATCATCGTGTTGATTTCAAAACGACGTATAAAGCCAAAAAACCTGTCAAGCTGCCAGAATTTC
ATTTCGTTGAACACCGCCTGGAACTGACCAAACACGATAAAGATTTCACAACTTGGGACCAGCAGGAGGC
AGCCGAAGGCCATTTCTCACCGCTGCCGAAGGCTCTCCCATAATAAGAGCTCAAAAAAAAACCCCGCCCC
TGACAGGGCGGGGTTTTTTTTGGTACCGTCATAGCTGTTTCCTGCTCCCCAACGGCGTAGAGGATCGAGA
TCTTTTGGGTTGTCACTCATCGTATTTGGTTTATAATTTTAAGCTAATAACCTAATTATAACTAATTAAT
AGTTTTGTATCTTGAAAAAATAGCTATAAAACTTATTTAAATAACGAAGATTTTTGTGTATAAAATATTT
ATAACAAAAAAAGGAGACTAAACATATGAGCCATATTCAACGGGAAACGTCTTGCTCGAGGCCGCGATTA
AATTCCAACATGGATGCTGATTTATATGGGTATAAATGGGCTCGCGATAATGTCGGGCAATCAGGTGCGA
CAATCTATCGATTGTATGGGAAGCCCGATGCGCCAGAGTTGTTTCTGAAACATGGCAAAGGTAGCGTTGC
CAATGATGTTACAGATGAGATGGTCAGACTAAACTGGCTGACGGAATTTATGCCTCTTCCGACCATCAAG
CATTTTATCCGTACTCCTGATGATGCATGGTTACTCACCACTGCGATCCCCGGGAAAACAGCATTCCAGG
TATTAGAAGAATATCCTGATTCAGGTGAAAATATTGTTGATGCGCTGGCAGTGTTCCTGCGCCGGTTGCA
TTCGATTCCTGTTTGTAATTGTCCTTTTAACAGCGATCGCGTATTTCGTCTCGCTCAGGCGCAATCACGA
ATGAATAACGGTTTGGTTGATGCGAGTGATTTTGATGACGAGCGTAATGGCTGGCCTGTTGAACAAGTCT
GGAAAGAAATGCATAAGCTTTTGCCATTCTCACCGGATTCAGTCGTCACTCATGGTGATTTCTCACTTGA
TAACCTTATTTTTGACGAGGGGAAATTAATAGGTTGTATTGATGTTGGACGAGTCGGAATCGCAGACCGA
TACCAGGATCTTGCCATCCTATGGAACTGCCTCGGTGAGTTTTCTCCTTCATTACAGAAACGGCTTTTTC
AAAAATATGGTATTGATAATCCTGATATGAATAAATTGCAGTTTCATTTGATGCTCGATGAGTTTTTCTA
AGGATCCGGCTGCTAACAAAGC
Features (pLannotate 1.2.2; 15 found; start..end, strand, type, name):
    443..837     -  rep_origin     RSF1010 oriV: replication origin of the broad-host-range plasmid RSF1010; requires the RSF1010 RepA/B/C proteins for replication (Scholz et al., 1989)
    867..1148    -  CDS            mobC: MOBC_ECOLX - Protein predicted: Swiss-Prot protein existence level 4. This protein is essential to promote the specific transfer of the plasmid in the presence of conjugative plasmids. From Escherichia coli.
   1972..2382    +  CDS            mobB: MOBB2_ECOLX - Protein predicted: Swiss-Prot protein existence level 4. This protein is essential to promote the specific transfer of the plasmid in the presence of conjugative plasmids. From Escherichia coli.
   2382..3353    +  CDS            RSF1010 RepB: replication protein B of the broad-host-range plasmid RSF1010 (Scholz et al., 1989); repB
   3796..3870    +  ncRNA          Plasmid R1162: Accession: RF00043 - R1162-like plasmid antisense RNA
   3864..4703    +  CDS            RSF1010 RepA: replication protein A of the broad-host-range plasmid RSF1010 (Scholz et al., 1989); repA
   4690..5541    +  CDS            RSF1010 RepC (fragment): replication protein C of the broad-host-range plasmid RSF1010 (Scholz et al., 1989); repC
   5818..5965    -  CDS            lacI (fragment): lac repressor; lacI; The lac repressor binds to the lac operator to inhibit transcription in E. coli. This inhibition can be relieved by adding lactose or isopropyl-β-D-thiogalactopyranoside (IPTG).
   5970..6040    +  mobile_element IS1 (fragment): prokaryotic transposable element IS1
   6159..6214    -  rep_origin     RSF ori (fragment): Plasmids containing the RSF 1030 origin of replication can be propagated in E. coli cells that contain additional plasmids with compatible origins.
   6302..6847    -  rep_origin     p15A ori: Plasmids containing the medium-copy-number p15A origin of replication can be propagated in E. coli cells that contain a second plasmid with the ColE1 origin.
   6901..6921    -  CDS            lacZα (fragment): LacZα fragment of β-galactosidase; lacZ fragment
   6924..6948    +  promoter       J23119(SpeI) promoter (fragment): bacterial promoter (Registry of Standard Biological Parts BBa J23119) modified to end with an SpeI site
   6990..7670    +  CDS            eforCP: eforCP is a basic (constitutively fluorescent) red fluorescent protein published in 2008, derived from Echinopora forskaliana.
   7936..8751    +  CDS            KanR: aminoglycoside phosphotransferase; aph(3')-Ia; confers resistance to kanamycin in bacteria or G418 (Geneticin®) in eukaryotes
