[The description below was written by a language model from this plasmid's Addgene catalogue record and pLannotate feature annotations shown in this document.]
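Description:
pKEK3223 is a low-copy, mobilizable bacterial expression shuttle vector of about 8.8 kb, built on an RSF1010-p15A-Kan backbone and intended for expressing a coral chromoprotein (CCP) in a wide range of gram-negative bacteria. It carries two replication systems. The first is the broad-host-range RSF1010 oriV together with the RepA, RepB and RepC proteins it depends on, along with the R1162-type antisense RNA found in this replicon family. The second is a p15A origin, which supports maintenance in E. coli cloning strains. The annotated mobB and mobC genes belong to the RSF1010 mobilization region, so the plasmid can be transferred by conjugation when a helper conjugative system is supplied in trans. Selection is by kanamycin through the aph(3')-Ia KanR gene.

The payload is eforCP, a pink-red chromoprotein from the coral Echinopora forskaliana, which acts as a visible colour or fluorescence marker. It is driven by a constitutive Anderson-series promoter, recorded as J23100. The automated annotation detects only a fragment matching the closely related J23119, which is consistent with a member of that promoter family. The promoter is flanked by pre-cloned BsaI sites, so it can be exchanged by Golden Gate assembly using universal primer overhangs. This allows expression strength or regulation to be tuned for a particular host species. Short fragments annotated as lacI, IS1, lacZα and an RSF1030-type origin appear to be non-functional remnants of backbone construction. The plasmid is suited to labelling and tracking diverse gram-negative species and to testing promoter activity with a visual readout.
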