Addgene plasmid #234085: pKEK3223
Purpose: CCP expression in diverse gram-negative bacteria, with pre-cloned Golden Gate Compatible (BsaI) restriction sites to facilitate promoter swapping.
Depositing lab: Karl Klose. Depositing organization: University of Texas at San Antonio. Publication: Mobilizable shuttle vectors with fluorescent markers functional across different species of bacteria. Armstrong ZR, Alonso J, Stanton V, Patel N, Zogaj X, Cocioba SS, Klose KE. Appl Environ Microbiol. 2025 May 12:e0004525. doi: 10.1128/aem.00045-25. PubMed 40353662.
Backbone
  Vector backbone: RSF1010-p15a-Kan
  Vector type: Bacterial Expression
Growth in bacteria
  Bacterial resistance: Kanamycin, 50 μg/mL
  Growth temperature: 37°C
  Growth strain: DH5alpha
  Copy number: Low Copy
Gene/Insert
  Gene/Insert name: eforCP
  Species: Echinopara forskaliana
  Promoter: pJ23100-BsaI
  Cloning method: Golden Gate
Terms and licenses: Academic/Nonprofit Terms; Industry Terms: Not Available to Industry
Depositor comments: Universal primer overhangs for promoter swapping: Forward 5'- GGCTACGGTCTCGCGAC-3'; Reverse 5'- GGCTACGGTCTCGTAAT -3'
How to cite: pKEK3223 was a gift from Karl Klose (Addgene plasmid # 234085 ; http://n2t.net/addgene:234085 ; RRID:Addgene_234085)
